Addgene plasmid #136607: pET-11a (D3 - L39V)
Purpose: Expresses DANCER-3 mutant (reversion L39V)
Depositing lab: Roberto Chica. Depositing organization: University of Ottawa. Publication: Origin of conformational dynamics in a globular protein. Damry AM, Mayer MM, Broom A, Goto NK, Chica RA. Commun Biol. 2019 Nov 26;2:433. doi: 10.1038/s42003-019-0681-2. eCollection 2019. PubMed 31799435.
Backbone
  Vector backbone: pET-11a
  Backbone manufacturer: Novagen
  Backbone size w/o insert (bp): 5677
  Vector type: Bacterial Expression
Growth in bacteria
  Bacterial resistance: Ampicillin, 100 μg/mL
  Growth temperature: 37°C
  Growth strain: DH5alpha
  Copy number: High Copy
Gene/Insert
  Gene/Insert name: DANCER-3 mutant (L39V reversion) (alt name: Streptococcal protein G, domain B1 mutant)
  Species: Streptococcal bacteria
  Insert size (bp): 168
  Mutation: Mutation from GB1 WT: Y3F-L7I-A34F-V54I
  Promoter: T7 promoter
  Tag / fusion protein: 5x-Histag (N terminal on insert)
  Cloning method: Restriction Enzyme; 5′ cloning site Nde1 (not destroyed); 3′ cloning site BamHI (not destroyed)
  Sequencing primers: 5′ NdeI restriction site; 3′ BamHI restriction site
Terms and licenses: Academic/Nonprofit Terms; Industry Terms: Not Available to Industry
How to cite: pET-11a (D3 - L39V) was a gift from Roberto Chica (Addgene plasmid # 136607 ; http://n2t.net/addgene:136607 ; RRID:Addgene_136607)
