[The description below was written by a language model from this plasmid's Addgene catalogue record and pLannotate feature annotations shown in this document.]
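Description:
pET-11a (D3 - L39V) is a bacterial expression plasmid built on the Novagen pET-11a backbone for T7-driven production of a small engineered protein in E. coli. It is selected with ampicillin through the β-lactamase (AmpR) gene and replicates from a ColE1/pBR322-type origin. The catalogue lists it as high copy, although the feature table also shows the pBR322 bom region and the rop gene, which normally moderates copy number. Several short fragments of the tetracycline resistance gene and its promoter are annotated around the backbone. These are non-functional remnants of the pBR322 ancestry and not a usable marker.

The insert, cloned between NdeI and BamHI sites that both remain intact, encodes a variant of DANCER-3, a mutant of the B1 domain of streptococcal protein G (GB1). In this variant position 39 has been reverted to valine, leaving the substitutions Y3F, L7I, A34F and V54I relative to wild-type GB1. The coding region is about 168 bp and is recorded as carrying an N-terminal 5x-His tag for affinity purification. The tag is not separately annotated in the feature table, which detects only the protein G fragment.

Expression is controlled by a T7 promoter followed by a lac operator and the T7 gene 10 ribosome binding site, with a T7 terminator downstream. The plasmid-borne lacI gene supplies repressor, so transcription is held off until IPTG induction in a host that provides T7 RNA polymerase. A short gene 10-derived fragment annotated after the insert appears to be residual vector sequence. The associated work concerns the origin of conformational dynamics in a globular protein, so this reversion mutant presumably tests the contribution of residue 39, though the record does not say so.
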