Features (pLannotate 1.2.2; 19 found; start..end, strand, type, name):
      1..19      +  promoter       T7 promoter: promoter for bacteriophage T7 RNA polymerase
     20..44      +  protein_bind   lac operator: The lac repressor binds to the lac operator to inhibit transcription in E. coli. This inhibition can be relieved by adding lactose or isopropyl-β-D-thiogalactopyranoside (IPTG). lac repressor encoded by lacI
     59..81      +  RBS            RBS: efficient ribosome binding site from bacteriophage T7 gene 10 (Olins and Rangwala, 1989)
    116..280     +  CDS            spg (fragment): SPG1_STRSG - Experimental evidence at protein level: Swiss-Prot protein existence level 1. Binds to the constant Fc region of IgG with high affinity. From Streptococcus sp. group G.
    291..340     +  CDS            SET1 (fragment): solubility-enhancement tag derived from T7 phage gene 10B
    348..395     +  terminator     T7 terminator: transcription terminator for bacteriophage T7 RNA polymerase
    418..522     -  CDS            TcR (fragment): tetracycline efflux protein; tet; confers resistance to tetracycline
    570..598     -  promoter       tet promoter: E. coli promoter for tetracycline efflux protein gene
    711..815     +  promoter       AmpR promoter: bla
    816..1676    +  CDS            AmpR: β-lactamase; bla; confers resistance to ampicillin, carbenicillin, and related antibiotics
   1847..2435    +  rep_origin     ori: high-copy-number ColE1/pMB1/pBR322/pUC origin of replication
   2621..2760    -  misc_feature   bom: basis of mobility region from pBR322
   2862..3053    -  CDS            rop: Rop protein, which maintains plasmids at low copy number; rop
   3070..3450    +  CDS            YPB1_ECOLX: Protein predicted: Swiss-Prot protein existence level 4. From Escherichia coli.
   3692..4316    -  CDS            TcR (fragment): tetracycline efflux protein; tet; confers resistance to tetracycline
   4331..4352    -  protein_bind   CAP binding site: CAP binding activates transcription in the presence of cAMP. E. coli catabolite activator protein
   4365..5447    -  CDS            lacI: lac repressor; lacI; The lac repressor binds to the lac operator to inhibit transcription in E. coli. This inhibition can be relieved by adding lactose or isopropyl-β-D-thiogalactopyranoside (IPTG).
   5448..5525    -  promoter       lacI promoter: lacI
   5533..5812    -  CDS            TcR (fragment): tetracycline efflux protein; tet; confers resistance to tetracycline
>Addgene plasmid #136607 | pET-11a (D3 - L39V) | addgene full sequence | sequence record 315344 | Addgene NGS Result
TAATACGACTCACTATAGGGGAATTGTGAGCGGATAACAATTCCCCTCTAGAAATAATTTTGTTTAACTT
TAAGAAGGAGATATACATATGCACCACCATCATCACCGCGGTATGACCTTTAAACTGATCATTAACGGCA
AGACGCTGAAAGGTGAAACTACCACGGAAGCCGTTGACGCGGCTACCGCGGAGAAAGTGTTTAAGCAGTA
TTTCAATGACAACGGTGTTGACGGCGAGTGGACGTACGATGATGCAACCAAGACGTTCACCATCACCGAG
TAAGGATCCGGCTGCTAACAAAGCCCGAAAGGAAGCTGAGTTGGCTGCTGCCACCGCTGAGCAATAACTA
GCATAACCCCTTGGGGCCTCTAAACGGGTCTTGAGGGGTTTTTTGCTGAAAGGAGGAACTATATCCGGAT
ATCCCGCAAGAGGCCCGGCAGTACCGGCATAACCAAGCCTATGCCTACAGCATCCAGGGTGACGGTGCCG
AGGATGACGATGAGCGCATTGTTAGATTTCATACACGGTGCCTGACTGCGTTAGCAATTTAACTGTGATA
AACTACCGCATTAAAGCTTATCGATGATAAGCTGTCAAACATGAGAATTCTTGAAGACGAAAGGGCCTCG
TGATACGCCTATTTTTATAGGTTAATGTCATGATAATAATGGTTTCTTAGACGTCAGGTGGCACTTTTCG
GGGAAATGTGCGCGGAACCCCTATTTGTTTATTTTTCTAAATACATTCAAATATGTATCCGCTCATGAGA
CAATAACCCTGATAAATGCTTCAATAATATTGAAAAAGGAAGAGTATGAGTATTCAACATTTCCGTGTCG
CCCTTATTCCCTTTTTTGCGGCATTTTGCCTTCCTGTTTTTGCTCACCCAGAAACGCTGGTGAAAGTAAA
AGATGCTGAAGATCAGTTGGGTGCACGAGTGGGTTACATCGAACTGGATCTCAACAGCGGTAAGATCCTT
GAGAGTTTTCGCCCCGAAGAACGTTTTCCAATGATGAGCACTTTTAAAGTTCTGCTATGTGGCGCGGTAT
TATCCCGTGTTGACGCCGGGCAAGAGCAACTCGGTCGCCGCATACACTATTCTCAGAATGACTTGGTTGA
GTACTCACCAGTCACAGAAAAGCATCTTACGGATGGCATGACAGTAAGAGAATTATGCAGTGCTGCCATA
ACCATGAGTGATAACACTGCGGCCAACTTACTTCTGACAACGATCGGAGGACCGAAGGAGCTAACCGCTT
TTTTGCACAACATGGGGGATCATGTAACTCGCCTTGATCGTTGGGAACCGGAGCTGAATGAAGCCATACC
AAACGACGAGCGTGACACCACGATGCCTGCAGCAATGGCAACAACGTTGCGCAAACTATTAACTGGCGAA
CTACTTACTCTAGCTTCCCGGCAACAATTAATAGACTGGATGGAGGCGGATAAAGTTGCAGGACCACTTC
TGCGCTCGGCCCTTCCGGCTGGCTGGTTTATTGCTGATAAATCTGGAGCCGGTGAGCGTGGGTCTCGCGG
TATCATTGCAGCACTGGGGCCAGATGGTAAGCCCTCCCGTATCGTAGTTATCTACACGACGGGGAGTCAG
GCAACTATGGATGAACGAAATAGACAGATCGCTGAGATAGGTGCCTCACTGATTAAGCATTGGTAACTGT
CAGACCAAGTTTACTCATATATACTTTAGATTGATTTAAAACTTCATTTTTAATTTAAAAGGATCTAGGT
GAAGATCCTTTTTGATAATCTCATGACCAAAATCCCTTAACGTGAGTTTTCGTTCCACTGAGCGTCAGAC
CCCGTAGAAAAGATCAAAGGATCTTCTTGAGATCCTTTTTTTCTGCGCGTAATCTGCTGCTTGCAAACAA
AAAAACCACCGCTACCAGCGGTGGTTTGTTTGCCGGATCAAGAGCTACCAACTCTTTTTCCGAAGGTAAC
TGGCTTCAGCAGAGCGCAGATACCAAATACTGTCCTTCTAGTGTAGCCGTAGTTAGGCCACCACTTCAAG
AACTCTGTAGCACCGCCTACATACCTCGCTCTGCTAATCCTGTTACCAGTGGCTGCTGCCAGTGGCGATA
AGTCGTGTCTTACCGGGTTGGACTCAAGACGATAGTTACCGGATAAGGCGCAGCGGTCGGGCTGAACGGG
GGGTTCGTGCACACAGCCCAGCTTGGAGCGAACGACCTACACCGAACTGAGATACCTACAGCGTGAGCTA
TGAGAAAGCGCCACGCTTCCCGAAGGGAGAAAGGCGGACAGGTATCCGGTAAGCGGCAGGGTCGGAACAG
GAGAGCGCACGAGGGAGCTTCCAGGGGGAAACGCCTGGTATCTTTATAGTCCTGTCGGGTTTCGCCACCT
CTGACTTGAGCGTCGATTTTTGTGATGCTCGTCAGGGGGGCGGAGCCTATGGAAAAACGCCAGCAACGCG
GCCTTTTTACGGTTCCTGGCCTTTTGCTGGCCTTTTGCTCACATGTTCTTTCCTGCGTTATCCCCTGATT
CTGTGGATAACCGTATTACCGCCTTTGAGTGAGCTGATACCGCTCGCCGCAGCCGAACGACCGAGCGCAG
CGAGTCAGTGAGCGAGGAAGCGGAAGAGCGCCTGATGCGGTATTTTCTCCTTACGCATCTGTGCGGTATT
TCACACCGCAATGGTGCACTCTCAGTACAATCTGCTCTGATGCCGCATAGTTAAGCCAGTATACACTCCG
CTATCGCTACGTGACTGGGTCATGGCTGCGCCCCGACACCCGCCAACACCCGCTGACGCGCCCTGACGGG
CTTGTCTGCTCCCGGCATCCGCTTACAGACAAGCTGTGACCGTCTCCGGGAGCTGCATGTGTCAGAGGTT
TTCACCGTCATCACCGAAACGCGCGAGGCAGCTGCGGTAAAGCTCATCAGCGTGGTCGTGAAGCGATTCA
CAGATGTCTGCCTGTTCATCCGCGTCCAGCTCGTTGAGTTTCTCCAGAAGCGTTAATGTCTGGCTTCTGA
TAAAGCGGGCCATGTTAAGGGCGGTTTTTTCCTGTTTGGTCACTGATGCCTCCGTGTAAGGGGGATTTCT
GTTCATGGGGGTAATGATACCGATGAAACGAGAGAGGATGCTCACGATACGGGTTACTGATGATGAACAT
GCCCGGTTACTGGAACGTTGTGAGGGTAAACAACTGGCGGTATGGATGCGGCGGGACCAGAGAAAAATCA
CTCAGGGTCAATGCCAGCGCTTCGTTAATACAGATGTAGGTGTTCCACAGGGTAGCCAGCAGCATCCTGC
GATGCAGATCCGGAACATAATGGTGCAGGGCGCTGACTTCCGCGTTTCCAGACTTTACGAAACACGGAAA
CCGAAGACCATTCATGTTGTTGCTCAGGTCGCAGACGTTTTGCAGCAGCAGTCGCTTCACGTTCGCTCGC
GTATCGGTGATTCATTCTGCTAACCAGTAAGGCAACCCCGCCAGCCTAGCCGGGTCCTCAACGACAGGAG
CACGATCATGCGCACCCGTGGCCAGGACCCAACGCTGCCCGAGATGCGCCGCGTGCGGCTGCTGGAGATG
GCGGACGCGATGGATATGTTCTGCCAAGGGTTGGTTTGCGCATTCACAGTTCTCCGCAAGAATTGATTGG
CTCCAATTCTTGGAGTGGTGAATCCGTTAGCGAGGTGCCGCCGGCTTCCATTCAGGTCGAGGTGGCCCGG
CTCCATGCACCGCGACGCAACGCGGGGAGGCAGACAAGGTATAGGGCGGCGCCTACAATCCATGCCAACC
CGTTCCATGTGCTCGCCGAGGCGGCATAAATCGCCGTGACGATCAGCGGTCCAATGATCGAAGTTAGGCT
GGTAAGAGCCGCGAGCGATCCTTGAAGCTGTCCCTGATGGTCGTCATCTACCTGCCTGGACAGCATGGCC
TGCAACGCGGGCATCCCGATGCCGCCGGAAGCGAGAAGAATCATAATGGGGAAGGCCATCCAGCCTCGCG
TCGCGAACGCCAGCAAGACGTAGCCCAGCGCGTCGGCCGCCATGCCGGCGATAATGGCCTGCTTCTCGCC
GAAACGTTTGGTGGCGGGACCAGTGACGAAGGCTTGAGCGAGGGCGTGCAAGATTCCGAATACCGCAAGC
GACAGGCCGATCATCGTCGCGCTCCAGCGAAAGCGGTCCTCGCCGAAAATGACCCAGAGCGCTGCCGGCA
CCTGTCCTACGAGTTGCATGATAAAGAAGACAGTCATAAGTGCGGCGACGATAGTCATGCCCCGCGCCCA
CCGGAAGGAGCTGACTGGGTTGAAGGCTCTCAAGGGCATCGGTCGAGATCCCGGTGCCTAATGAGTGAGC
TAACTTACATTAATTGCGTTGCGCTCACTGCCCGCTTTCCAGTCGGGAAACCTGTCGTGCCAGCTGCATT
AATGAATCGGCCAACGCGCGGGGAGAGGCGGTTTGCGTATTGGGCGCCAGGGTGGTTTTTCTTTTCACCA
GTGAGACGGGCAACAGCTGATTGCCCTTCACCGCCTGGCCCTGAGAGAGTTGCAGCAAGCGGTCCACGCT
GGTTTGCCCCAGCAGGCGAAAATCCTGTTTGATGGTGGTTAACGGCGGGATATAACATGAGCTGTCTTCG
GTATCGTCGTATCCCACTACCGAGATATCCGCACCAACGCGCAGCCCGGACTCGGTAATGGCGCGCATTG
CGCCCAGCGCCATCTGATCGTTGGCAACCAGCATCGCAGTGGGAACGATGCCCTCATTCAGCATTTGCAT
GGTTTGTTGAAAACCGGACATGGCACTCCAGTCGCCTTCCCGTTCCGCTATCGGCTGAATTTGATTGCGA
GTGAGATATTTATGCCAGCCAGCCAGACGCAGACGCGCCGAGACAGAACTTAATGGGCCCGCTAACAGCG
CGATTTGCTGGTGACCCAATGCGACCAGATGCTCCACGCCCAGTCGCGTACCGTCTTCATGGGAGAAAAT
AATACTGTTGATGGGTGTCTGGTCAGAGACATCAAGAAATAACGCCGGAACATTAGTGCAGGCAGCTTCC
ACAGCAATGGCATCCTGGTCATCCAGCGGATAGTTAATGATCAGCCCACTGACGCGTTGCGCGAGAAGAT
TGTGCACCGCCGCTTTACAGGCTTCGACGCCGCTTCGTTCTACCATCGACACCACCACGCTGGCACCCAG
TTGATCGGCGCGAGATTTAATCGCCGCGACAATTTGCGACGGCGCGTGCAGGGCCAGACTGGAGGTGGCA
ACGCCAATCAGCAACGACTGTTTGCCCGCCAGTTGTTGTGCCACGCGGTTGGGAATGTAATTCAGCTCCG
CCATCGCCGCTTCCACTTTTTCCCGCGTTTTCGCAGAAACGTGGCTGGCCTGGTTCACCACGCGGGAAAC
GGTCTGATAAGAGACACCGGCATACTCTGCGACATCGTATAACGTTACTGGTTTCACATTCACCACCCTG
AATTGACTCTCTTCCGGGCGCTATCATGCCATACCGCGAAAGGTTTTGCGCCATTCGATGGTGTCCGGGA
TCTCGACGCTCTCCCTTATGCGACTCCTGCATTAGGAAGCAGCCCAGTAGTAGGTTGAGGCCGTTGAGCA
CCGCCGCCGCAAGGAATGGTGCATGCAAGGAGATGGCGCCCAACAGTCCCCCGGCCACGGGGCCTGCCAC
CATACCCACGCCGAAACAAGCGCTCATGAGCCCGAAGTGGCGAGCCCGATCTTCCCCATCGGTGATGTCG
GCGATATAGGCGCCAGCAACCGCACCTGTGGCGCCGGTGATGCCGGCCACGATGCGTCCGGCGTAGAGGA
TCGAGATCTCGATCCCGCGAAAT
